>Addgene plasmid #250482 | pPR-1_C_LN5N | addgene full sequence | sequence record 498627 | Addgene NGS Result
ACATAAGAGAATTATTTGACAAGATGCCAGAGAGGAACGTGGTATCTTGGAATGCCATGATTTCAGGTTA
CGCGCAGAACGGGAGGATCGACGAAGCACTTGTCTTCACGAAGTGGCTCTTCAGTGGACGAAAGGGCCTC
GTGATACGCCTATTTTTATAGGTTAATGTCATGATAATAATGGTTTCTTAGACGTCAGGTGGCACTTTTC
GGGGAAATGTGCGCGGAACCCCTATTTGTTTATTTTTCTAAATACATTCAAATATGTATCCGCTCATGAG
ACAATAACCCTGATAAATGCTTCAATAATATTGAAAAAGGAAGAGTATGGCTAAAATGAGAATATCACCG
GAATTGAAAAAACTGATCGAAAAATACCGCTGCGTAAAAGATACGGAAGGAATGTCTCCTGCTAAGGTAT
ATAAGCTGGTGGGAGAAAATGAAAACCTATATTTAAAAATGACGGACAGCCGGTATAAAGGGACCACCTA
TGATGTGGAACGGGAAAAGGACATGATGCTATGGCTGGAAGGAAAGCTGCCTGTTCCAAAGGTCCTGCAC
TTTGAACGGCATGATGGCTGGAGCAATCTGCTCATGAGTGAGGCCGATGGCGTCCTTTGCTCGGAAGAGT
ATGAAGATGAACAAAGCCCTGAAAAGATTATCGAGCTGTATGCGGAGTGCATCAGGCTCTTTCACTCCAT
CGACATATCGGATTGTCCCTATACGAATAGCTTAGACAGCCGCTTAGCCGAATTGGATTACTTACTGAAT
AACGATCTGGCCGATGTGGATTGCGAAAACTGGGAAGAGGACACTCCATTTAAAGATCCGCGCGAGCTGT
ATGATTTTTTAAAGACGGAAAAGCCCGAAGAGGAACTTGTCTTTTCCCACGGCGACCTGGGAGACAGCAA
CATCTTTGTGAAAGATGGCAAAGTAAGTGGCTTTATTGATCTTGGGAGAAGCGGCAGGGCGGACAAGTGG
TATGACATTGCCTTCTGCGTCCGGTCGCTCAGGGAGGATATCGGGGAAGAACAGTATGTCGAGCTATTTT
TTGACTTACTGGGGATCAAGCCTGATTGGGAGAAAATAAAATATTATATTTTACTGGATGAATTGTTTTA
GCTGTCAGACCAAGTTTACTCATATATACTTTAGATTGATTTAAAACTTCATTTTTAATTTAAAAGGATC
TAGGTGAAGATCCTTTTTGATAATCTCATGACCAAAATCCCTTAACGTGAGTTTTCGTTCCACTGAGCGT
CAGACCCCGTAGAAAAGATCAAAGGATCTTCTTGAGATCCTTTTTTTCTGCGCGTAATCTGCTGCTTGCA
AACAAAAAAACCACCGCTACCAGCGGTGGTTTGTTTGCCGGATCAAGAGCTACCAACTCTTTTTCCGAAG
GTAACTGGCTTCAGCAGAGCGCAGATACCAAATACTGTTCTTCTAGTGTAGCCGTAGTTAGGCCACCACT
TCAAGAACTCTGTAGCACCGCCTACATACCTCGCTCTGCTAATCCTGTTACCAGTGGCTGCTGCCAGTGG
CGATAAGTCGTGTCTTACCGGGTTGGACTCAAGACGATAGTTACCGGATAAGGCGCAGCGGTCGGGCTGA
ACGGGGGGTTCGTGCACACAGCCCAGCTTGGAGCGAACGACCTACACCGAACTGAGATACCTACAGCGTG
AGCTATGAGAAAGCGCCACGCTTCCCGAAGGGAGAAAGGCGGACAGGTATCCGGTAAGCGGCAGGGTCGG
AACAGGAGAGCGCACGAGGGAGCTTCCAGGGGGAAACGCCTGGTATCTTTATAGTCCTGTCGGGTTTCGC
CACCTCTGACTTGAGCGTCGATTTTTGTGATGCTCGTCAGGGGGGCGGAGCCTATGGAAAAACGCCAGCA
ACGCGGCCTTTTTACGGTTCCTGGCCTTTTGCTGGCCTTTTGCTCACATGTTCTTTCCTGCGTTATCCCC
TGATTCTGTGGATAACCGTATTACCGCCTTTGAGTGAGCTGATACCGCTCGCCGCAGCCGAACGACCGAG
CGCAGCGAGTCAGTGAGCGAGGAAGCGGAAGAGCGCCCAATACGCAAACCGCCTCTCCCCGCGCGTTGGC
CGATTCATTAATCACTCTGTGAAG
Features (pLannotate 1.2.2; 5 found; start..end, strand, type, name):
    222..326     +  promoter       AmpR promoter: bla
    327..1121    +  CDS            KanR: aminoglycoside phosphotransferase; aphA-3; confers resistance to kanamycin
   1292..1880    +  rep_origin     ori: high-copy-number ColE1/pMB1/pBR322/pUC origin of replication
   2063..2112    +  CDS            lacI (fragment): lac repressor; lacI; The lac repressor binds to the lac operator to inhibit transcription in E. coli. This inhibition can be relieved by adding lactose or isopropyl-β-D-thiogalactopyranoside (IPTG).
   2121..134     +  CDS            PCMP-H40 (fragment) (across the origin): PPR32_ARATH - Also known as CRR22 From Arabidopsis thaliana (Mouse-ear cress).
