[The description below was written by a language model from this plasmid's Addgene catalogue record and pLannotate feature annotations shown in this document.]
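Description:
pPR-1_C_LN5N is a small (about 2.1 kb) bacterial cloning plasmid that carries one module of the GRASP toolkit, a Golden Gate/MoClo-style library for building synthetic pentatricopeptide repeat (sPPR) RNA-binding proteins. It is built on the pAGM1311 backbone, a part-holding vector from the MoClo system, and is classed as a synthetic biology vector. It is propagated in E. coli from a high-copy ColE1/pUC-type origin. Selection is with kanamycin, conferred by an aminoglycoside phosphotransferase gene (aphA-3) that the annotation places directly downstream of a bla (AmpR-type) promoter. A short lacI fragment is also annotated and is most likely a backbone remnant rather than a functional repressor gene.

The insert, C_LN5N, is a synthetic sequence. In the feature table it appears only as a short coding fragment spanning the plasmid origin, with similarity to the Arabidopsis PPR protein CRR22 (PCMP-H40), consistent with it encoding PPR-type motif sequence. No promoter, tag or terminator is annotated around the insert, so the plasmid seems to serve as a donor part rather than an expression construct. The record does not explain what the name "C_LN5N" specifies, such as its position in the assembly or its nucleotide-recognition code, and the Golden Gate restriction sites are not annotated.

According to the depositor, the kit comprises 42 plasmids that can be combined to assemble sPPR proteins with 9, 14 or 19 motifs, each designed to target an RNA sequence of matching length. This module's stated purpose is assembling sPPR proteins for RNA editing.
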