Addgene plasmid #250482: pPR-1_C_LN5N
Purpose: GRASP module to assemble sPPR proteins for RNA editing: module C_LN5N
Depositing lab: Ian Small. Depositing organization: University of Western Australia. Publication: GRASP: a modular toolkit for building synthetic pentatricopeptide repeat RNA-binding proteins. Dennis M, Low SY, Viljoen A, Pullakhandam A, Colas des Francs-Small C, Campbell-Clause L, Bond CS, Small I, Kwok van der Giezen FM. Nucleic Acids Res. 2025 Oct 28;53(20):gkaf1169. doi: 10.1093/nar/gkaf1169. PubMed 41224122.
Backbone
  Vector backbone: pAGM1311
  Backbone manufacturer: Sylvestre Marillonnet
  Vector type: Synthetic Biology
Growth in bacteria
  Bacterial resistance: Kanamycin, 50 μg/mL
  Growth temperature: 37°C
  Growth strain: DH5alpha
  Copy number: High Copy
Gene/Insert
  Gene/Insert name: C_LN5N
  Species: Synthetic
  Cloning method: Golden Gate
Terms and licenses: Academic/Nonprofit Terms; Industry Terms: Not Available to Industry
Depositor comments: GRASP kit for MoClo assembly of sPPR proteins is a library of 42 plasmids which can be combined to assemble sPPR proteins with 9, 14, or 19 motifs to target any RNA sequence of the same length. See the original publication for more information, and find code for analysis and script for GRASP assembly at https://github.com/farleykvdg/GRASP.
How to cite: pPR-1_C_LN5N was a gift from Ian Small (Addgene plasmid # 250482 ; http://n2t.net/addgene:250482 ; RRID:Addgene_250482)
