>Addgene plasmid #250482 | pPR-1_C_LN5N | depositor partial sequence | sequence record 494229 | C_LN5N
AAGAGAATTATTTGACAAGATGCCAGAGAGGAACGTGGTATCTTGGAATGCCATGATTTCAGGTTACGCG
CAGAACGGGAGGATCGACGAAGCAC
